>Addgene plasmid #218727 | pEGFP-C1-IFT56 | addgene full sequence | sequence record 434353 | Addgene NGS Result
TAGTTATTAATAGTAATCAATTACGGGGTCATTAGTTCATAGCCCATATATGGAGTTCCGCGTTACATAA
CTTACGGTAAATGGCCCGCCTGGCTGACCGCCCAACGACCCCCGCCCATTGACGTCAATAATGACGTATG
TTCCCATAGTAACGCCAATAGGGACTTTCCATTGACGTCAATGGGTGGAGTATTTACGGTAAACTGCCCA
CTTGGCAGTACATCAAGTGTATCATATGCCAAGTACGCCCCCTATTGACGTCAATGACGGTAAATGGCCC
GCCTGGCATTATGCCCAGTACATGACCTTATGGGACTTTCCTACTTGGCAGTACATCTACGTATTAGTCA
TCGCTATTACCATGGTGATGCGGTTTTGGCAGTACATCAATGGGCGTGGATAGCGGTTTGACTCACGGGG
ATTTCCAAGTCTCCACCCCATTGACGTCAATGGGAGTTTGTTTTGGCACCAAAATCAACGGGACTTTCCA
AAATGTCGTAACAACTCCGCCCCATTGACGCAAATGGGCGGTAGGCGTGTACGGTGGGAGGTCTATATAA
GCAGAGCTGGTTTAGTGAACCGTCAGATCCGCTAGCGCTACCGGTCGCCACCATGGTGAGCAAGGGCGAG
GAGCTGTTCACCGGGGTGGTGCCCATCCTGGTCGAGCTGGACGGCGACGTAAACGGCCACAAGTTCAGCG
TGTCCGGCGAGGGCGAGGGCGATGCCACCTACGGCAAGCTGACCCTGAAGTTCATCTGCACCACCGGCAA
GCTGCCCGTGCCCTGGCCCACCCTCGTGACCACCCTGACCTACGGCGTGCAGTGCTTCAGCCGCTACCCC
GACCACATGAAGCAGCACGACTTCTTCAAGTCCGCCATGCCCGAAGGCTACGTCCAGGAGCGCACCATCT
TCTTCAAGGACGACGGCAACTACAAGACCCGCGCCGAGGTGAAGTTCGAGGGCGACACCCTGGTGAACCG
CATCGAGCTGAAGGGCATCGACTTCAAGGAGGACGGCAACATCCTGGGGCACAAGCTGGAGTACAACTAC
AACAGCCACAACGTCTATATCATGGCCGACAAGCAGAAGAACGGCATCAAGGTGAACTTCAAGATCCGCC
ACAACATCGAGGACGGCAGCGTGCAGCTCGCCGACCACTACCAGCAGAACACCCCCATCGGCGACGGCCC
CGTGCTGCTGCCCGACAACCACTACCTGAGCACCCAGTCCGCCCTGAGCAAAGACCCCAACGAGAAGCGC
GATCACATGGTCCTGCTGGAGTTCGTGACCGCCGCCGGGATCACTCTCGGCATGGACGAGCTGTACAAGT
CCGGACTCAGATCTATGATGCTTTCAAGGGCCAAACCTGCTGTAGGCAGAGGCGTACAGCACACTGACAA
AAGAAAGAAGAAAGGTAGGAAGATTCCAAAACTAGAGGAGCTACTTTCAAAAAGAGATTTCACTGGAGCT
ATTACCCTGTTGGAGTTCAAACGTCATGTTGGGGAAGAAGAAGAGGATACTAATTTGTGGATTGGATATT
GTGCCTTTCACCTGGGTGACTACAAGAGAGCTCTGGAGGAATACGAAAATGCTACAAAAGAGGAAAATTG
TAATTCTGAAGTCTGGGTGAACCTAGCTTGCACCTACTTCTTTCTTGGGATGTATAAACAAGCTGAAGCA
GCTGGATTTAAAGCTTCAAAAAGCCGACTCCAAAACCGCCTCCTCTTCCACTTGGCTCACAAGTTTAATG
ATGAGAAAAAATTGATGAGCTTTCATCAAAATCTTCAGGATGTCACAGAAGATCAACTCAGTTTGGCCTC
AATCCACTATATGCGATCTCACTACCAAGAAGCTATAGATATATATAAGCGAATACTGCTAGATAACAGG
GAATACCTTGCCCTTAATGTTTATGTGGCCCTCTGCTACTACAAGTTGGATTACTATGATGTGTCTCAAG
AAGTTTTGGCTGTTTACCTTCAGCAAATTCCTGATAGTACCATCGCACTCAATCTTAAAGCCTGTAACCA
TTTTCGCCTTTACAATGGCAGAGCAGCTGAGGCAGAACTCAAAAGCTTGATGGACAATGCTTCTTCATCC
TTTGAATTTGCTAAAGAACTCATCAGGCACAATCTGGTTGTTTTCCGAGGAGGTGAAGGGGCTTTGCAGG
TTTTACCTCCCCTAGTTGATGTCATTCCTGAAGCTAGGCTAAACTTGGTGATTTACTACCTTCGTCAAGA
TGATGTACAAGAAGCTTATAACTTAATTAAGGATCTGGAACCTACTACTCCTCAGGAGTATATTCTCAAA
GGAGTGGTCAATGCAGCCCTTGGCCAGGAAATGGGTTCAAGGGATCATATGAAAATTGCCCAGCAGTTCT
TCCAGTTGGTGGGAGGATCAGCTAGTGAATGTGATACAATACCAGGGAGGCAGTGCATGGCTTCCTGTTT
CTTCCTGCTTAAGCAATTTGATGATGTTTTGATTTACCTCAACTCATTTAAGAGTTACTTCTATAATGAT
GACATCTTTAACTTTAATTATGCCCAAGCCAAAGCTGCAACAGGCAATACCAGTGAGGGCGAAGAGGCGT
TCCTCTTGATCCAAAGTGAGAAGATGAAAAATGATTACATTTACCTCAGCTGGTTAGCTCGGTGCTATAT
TATGAATAAGAAACCAAGACTAGCCTGGGAACTTTATCTTAAGATGGAAACCTCCGGCGAGTCCTTCAGT
CTCTTACAGCTCATTGCTAATGACTGCTACAAGATGGGCCAGTTTTACTATTCTGCCAAAGCTTTTGATG
TCCTTGAGAGGCTGGATCCTAACCCTGAATATTGGGAAGGCAAACGGGGTGCCTGTGTGGGCATTTTCCA
GATGATCATAGCTGGGAGAGAACCCAAAGAGACCCTTCGAGAAGTGCTCCATTTACTGAGAAGCACAGGT
AACACCCAAGTAGAATACATGATCCGGATCATGAAGAAATGGGCCAAAGAAAACAGAGTGTCCATCTAAG
AATTCTGCAGTCGACGGTACCGCGGGCCCGGGATCCACCGGATCTAGATAACTGATCATAATCAGCCATA
CCACATTTGTAGAGGTTTTACTTGCTTTAAAAAACCTCCCACACCTCCCCCTGAACCTGAAACATAAAAT
GAATGCAATTGTTGTTGTTAACTTGTTTATTGCAGCTTATAATGGTTACAAATAAAGCAATAGCATCACA
AATTTCACAAATAAAGCATTTTTTTCACTGCATTCTAGTTGTGGTTTGTCCAAACTCATCAATGTATCTT
AACGCGTAAATTGTAAGCGTTAATATTTTGTTAAAATTCGCGTTAAATTTTTGTTAAATCAGCTCATTTT
TTAACCAATAGGCCGAAATCGGCAAAATCCCTTATAAATCAAAAGAATAGACCGAGATAGGGT
[37 nt withheld, positions 3424-3460]
AAAGAACGTGGACTCCAACGTCAAAGG
[49 nt withheld, positions 3488-3536]
T
[91 nt withheld, positions 3538-3628]
G
[124 nt withheld, positions 3630-3753]
CAGGTGGCACTTTTCGGGGAAATGTGCGCGGAACCCCTATTTGTTTATTTTTCTAAATACATTCAAATAT
GTATCCGCTCATGAGACAATAACCCTGATAAATGCTTCAATAATATTGAAAAAGGAAGAGTCCTGAGGCG
GAAAGAACCAGCTGTGGAATGTGTGTCAGTTAGGGTGTGGAAAGTCCCCAGGCTCCCCAGCAGGCAGAAG
TATGCAAAGCATGCATCTCAATTAGTCAGCAACCAGGTGTGGAAAGTCCCCAGGCTCCCCAGCAGGCAGA
AGTATGCAAAGCATGCATCTCAATTAGTCAGCAACCATAGTCCCGCCCCTAACTCCGCCCATCCCGCCCC
TAACTCCGCCCAGTTCCGCCCATTCTCCGCCCCATGGCTGACTAATTTTTTTTATTTATGCAGAGGCCGA
GGCCGCCTCGGCCTCTGAGCTATTCCAGAAGTAGTGAGGAGGCTTTTTTGGAGGCCTAGGCTTTTGCAAA
GATCGATCAAGAGACAGGATGAGGATCGTTTCGCATGATTGAACAAGATGGATTGCACGCAGGTTCTCCG
GCCGCTTGGGTGGAGAGGCTATTCGGCTATGACTGGGCACAACAGACAATCGGCTGCTCTGATGCCGCCG
TGTTCCGGCTGTCAGCGCAGGGGCGCCCGGTTCTTTTTGTCAAGACCGACCTGTCCGGTGCCCTGAATGA
ACTGCAAGACGAGGCAGCGCGGCTATCGTGGCTGGCCACGACGGGCGTTCCTTGCGCAGCTGTGCTCGAC
GTTGTCACTGAAGCGGGAAGGGACTGGCTGCTATTGGGCGAAGTGCCGGGGCAGGATCTCCTGTCATCTC
ACCTTGCTCCTGCCGAGAAAGTATCCATCATGGCTGATGCAATGCGGCGGCTGCATACGCTTGATCCGGC
TACCTGCCCATTCGACCACCAAGCGAAACATCGCATCGAGCGAGCACGTACTCGGATGGAAGCCGGTCTT
GTCGATCAGGATGATCTGGACGAAGAGCATCAGGGGCTCGCGCCAGCCGAACTGTTCGCCAGGCTCAAGG
CGAGCATGCCCGACGGCGAGGATCTCGTCGTGACCCATGGCGATGCCTGCTTGCCGAATATCATGGTGGA
AAATGGCCGCTTTTCTGGATTCATCGACTGTGGCCGGCTGGGTGTGGCGGACCGCTATCAGGACATAGCG
TTGGCTACCCGTGATATTGCTGAAGAGCTTGGCGGCGAATGGGCTGACCGCTTCCTCGTGCTTTACGGTA
TCGCCGCTCCCGATTCGCAGCGCATCGCCTTCTATCGCCTTCTTGACGAGTTCTTCTGAGCGGGACTCTG
GGGTTCGAAATGACCGACCAAGCGACGCCCAACCTGCCATCACGAGATTTCGATTCCACCGCCGCCTTCT
ATGAAAGGTTGGGCTTCGGAATCGTTTTCCGGGACGCCGGCTGGATGATCCTCCAGCGCGGGGATCTCAT
GCTGGAGTTCTTCGCCCACCCTAGGGGGAGGCTAACTGAAACACGGAAGGAGACAATACCGGAAGGAACC
CGCGCTATGACGGCAATAAAAAGACAGAATAAAACGCACGGTGTTGGGTCGTTTGTTCATAAACGCGGGG
TTCGGTCCCAGGGCTGGCACTCTGTCGATACCCCACCGAGACCCCATTGGGGCCAATACGCCCGCGTTTC
TTCCTTTTCCCCACCCCACCCCCCAAGTTCGGGTGAAGGCCCAGGGCTCGCAGCCAACGTCGGGGCGGCA
GGCCCTGCCATAGCCTCAGGTTACTCATATATACTTTAGATTGATTTAAAACTTCATTTTTAATTTAAAA
GGATCTAGGTGAAGATCCTTTTTGATAATCTCATGACCAAAATCCCTTAACGTGAGTTTTCGTTCCACTG
AGCGTCAGACCCCGTAGAAAAGATCAAAGGATCTTCTTGAGATCCTTTTTTTCTGCGCGTAATCTGCTGC
TTGCAAACAAAAAAACCACCGCTACCAGCGGTGGTTTGTTTGCCGGATCAAGAGCTACCAACTCTTTTTC
CGAAGGTAACTGGCTTCAGCAGAGCGCAGATACCAAATACTGTTCTTCTAGTGTAGCCGTAGTTAGGCCA
CCACTTCAAGAACTCTGTAGCACCGCCTACATACCTCGCTCTGCTAATCCTGTTACCAGTGGCTGCTGCC
AGTGGCGATAAGTCGTGTCTTACCGGGTTGGACTCAAGACGATAGTTACCGGATAAGGCGCAGCGGTCGG
GCTGAACGGGGGGTTCGTGCACACAGCCCAGCTTGGAGCGAACGACCTACACCGAACTGAGATACCTACA
GCGTGAGCTATGAGAAAGCGCCACGCTTCCCGAAGGGAGAAAGGCGGACAGGTATCCGGTAAGCGGCAGG
GTCGGAACAGGAGAGCGCACGAGGGAGCTTCCAGGGGGAAACGCCTGGTATCTTTATAGTCCTGTCGGGT
TTCGCCACCTCTGACTTGAGCGTCGATTTTTGTGATGCTCGTCAGGGGGGCGGAGCCTATGGAAAAACGC
CAGCAACGCGGCCTTTTTACGGTTCCTGGCCTTTTGCTGGCCTTTTGCTCACATGTTCTTTCCTGCGTTA
TCCCCTGATTCTGTGGATAACCGTATTACCGCCATGCAT
Features (pLannotate 1.2.2; 15 found; start..end, strand, type, name):
     61..364     +  enhancer       CMV enhancer: human cytomegalovirus immediate early enhancer
    365..568     +  promoter       CMV promoter: human cytomegalovirus (CMV) immediate early promoter
    613..1329    +  CDS            EGFP: EGFP is a basic (constitutively fluorescent) green fluorescent protein published in 1996, derived from Aequorea victoria. It is reported to be a rapidly-maturing weak dimer with moderate acid sensitivity.
   1345..3006    +  CDS            TTC26: IFT56_HUMAN - Also known as IFT56 From Homo sapiens (Human).
   3010..3046    +  misc_feature   MCS (fragment): multiple cloning site
   3063..3147    +  CDS            large T antigen (fragment): large T antigen from SV40 (simian virus 40)
   3170..3291    +  polyA_signal   SV40 poly(A) signal: SV40 polyadenylation signal
   3325..3753    -  rep_origin     f1 ori (sequence partly withheld): f1 bacteriophage origin of replication; arrow indicates direction of (+) strand synthesis
   3780..3884    +  promoter       AmpR promoter: bla
   3886..4243    +  promoter       SV40 promoter: SV40 enhancer and early promoter
   4278..5072    +  CDS            NeoR/KanR: aminoglycoside phosphotransferase from Tn5; aph(3')-II (or nptII); confers resistance to neomycin, kanamycin, and G418 (Geneticin®)
   5093..5245    +  CDS            ble (fragment): BLE_KLEPN - Experimental evidence at protein level: Swiss-Prot protein existence level 1. Binding protein with a strong affinity to the bleomycin family of antibiotics. Binds to CL990; an antimitotic-antibiotic compound. From Klebsiella pneumoniae.
   5304..5351    +  polyA_signal   HSV TK poly(A) signal: herpes simplex virus thymidine kinase polyadenylation signal (Cole and Stacy, 1985)
   5442..5458    -  polyA_signal   bGH poly(A) signal (fragment): bovine growth hormone polyadenylation signal
   5680..6268    +  rep_origin     ori: high-copy-number ColE1/pMB1/pBR322/pUC origin of replication
