[The description below was written by a language model from this plasmid's Addgene catalogue record and pLannotate feature annotations shown in this document.]
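Description:
pEGFP-C1-IFT56 is a mammalian expression plasmid built on the Clontech pEGFP-C1 backbone that produces human IFT56 (the product of the TTC26 gene, also known as DYF13) fused at its N-terminus to EGFP. Transcription is driven by the human cytomegalovirus immediate-early enhancer and promoter. The EGFP coding sequence lies directly upstream of the IFT56 open reading frame, so the two are translated as a single fluorescent fusion protein, and the transcript is terminated by the SV40 polyadenylation signal downstream of the remaining multiple cloning site fragment. The insert was placed between a fused BglII/BamHI junction, which was destroyed during cloning, and an intact EcoRI site. The catalogue gives an insert size of 1296 bp, whereas the annotated TTC26 coding feature in the sequenced 6,382 nt record spans about 1.66 kb. The feature length agrees better with the total plasmid size given the 4.7 kb backbone.

The plasmid replicates in E. coli at high copy number from a ColE1/pUC-type origin and also carries an f1 phage origin. A single Tn5 aminoglycoside phosphotransferase gene (NeoR/KanR) serves both hosts: a bacterial bla-type promoter drives it for kanamycin selection in bacteria, while the adjacent SV40 enhancer/early promoter, with the HSV TK polyadenylation signal, drives it in mammalian cells for G418 selection of stable transfectants. The short large T antigen, ble and bGH poly(A) fragments in the annotation are probably partial matches within backbone sequence rather than functional elements.

IFT56 is a component of the intraflagellar transport machinery, and the associated publication concerns ciliary retrograde protein trafficking. The construct is therefore suited to visualising IFT56 localisation or following the tagged protein in transfected mammalian cells.
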