Addgene plasmid #218727: pEGFP-C1-IFT56
Purpose: Expresses N-terminally EGFP-tagged IFT56 in mammalian cells
Depositing lab: Kazuhisa Nakayama. Depositing organization: Kyoto University, Graduate School of Pharmaceutical Sciences. Publication: Regulation of ciliary retrograde protein trafficking by Joubert syndrome proteins ARL13B and INPP5E. Nozaki S, Katoh Y, Terada M, Michisaka S, Funabashi T, Takahashi S, Kontani K, Nakayama K. J Cell Sci. 2016 Dec 7. pii: jcs.197004. 10.1242/jcs.197004 PubMed 27927754.
Backbone
  Vector backbone: pEGFP-C1
  Backbone manufacturer: Clontech
  Backbone size w/o insert (bp): 4731
  Vector type: Mammalian Expression
  Selectable markers: Neomycin (select with G418)
Growth in bacteria
  Bacterial resistance: Kanamycin, 50 μg/mL
  Growth temperature: 37°C
  Growth strain: DH5alpha
  Copy number: High Copy
Gene/Insert
  Gene/Insert name: IFT56
  Species: H. sapiens (human)
  Insert size (bp): 1296
  Entrez Gene: TTC26 (a.k.a. DYF13, dyf-13, FLJ12571, MGC163211)
  Promoter: CMV
  Tag / fusion protein: EGFP (N terminal on backbone)
  Cloning method: Restriction Enzyme; 5′ cloning site BglII/BamHI (destroyed during cloning); 3′ cloning site EcoRI (not destroyed)
  Sequencing primers: 5′ CTGAGCAAAGACCCCAACGAG; 3′ GAAATTTGTGATGCTATTGC
Terms and licenses: Academic/Nonprofit Terms; Industry Terms: Not Available to Industry
How to cite: pEGFP-C1-IFT56 was a gift from Kazuhisa Nakayama (Addgene plasmid # 218727 ; http://n2t.net/addgene:218727 ; RRID:Addgene_218727)
